>Addgene plasmid #237985 | TRAV27 | addgene full sequence | sequence record 478937 | Addgene NGS Result
AGGCTAGGTGGAGGCTCAGTGATGATAAGTCTGCGATGGTGGATGCATGTGTCATGGTCATAGCTGTTTC
CTGTGTGAAATTGTTATCCGCTCAGAGGGCACAATCCTATTCCGCGCTATCCGACAATCTCCAAGACATT
AGGTGGAGTTCAGTTCGGCGTATGGCATATGTCGCTGGAAAGAACATGTGAGCAAAAGGCCAGCAAAAGG
CCAGGAACCGTAAAAAGGCCGCGTTGCTGGCGTTTTTCCATAGGCTCCGCCCCCCTGACGAGCATCACAA
AAATCGACGCTCAAGTCAGAGGTGGCGAAACCCGACAGGACTATAAAGATACCAGGCGTTTCCCCCTGGA
AGCTCCCTCGTGCGCTCTCCTGTTCCGACCCTGCCGCTTACCGGATACCTGTCCGCCTTTCTCCCTTCGG
GAAGCGTGGCGCTTTCTCATAGCTCACGCTGTAGGTATCTCAGTTCGGTGTAGGTCGTTCGCTCCAAGCT
GGGCTGTGTGCACGAACCCCCCGTTCAGCCCGACCGCTGCGCCTTATCCGGTAACTATCGTCTTGAGTCC
AACCCGGTAAGACACGACTTATCGCCACTGGCAGCAGCCACTGGTAACAGGATTAGCAGAGCGAGGTATG
TAGGCGGTGCTACAGAGTTCTTGAAGTGGTGGCCTAACTACGGCTACACTAGAAGAACAGTATTTGGTAT
CTGCGCTCTGCTGAAGCCAGTTACCTTCGGAAAAAGAGTTGGTAGCTCTTGATCCGGCAAACAAACCACC
GCTGGTAGCGGTGGTTTTTTTGTTTGCAAGCAGCAGATTACGCGCAGAAAAAAAGGATCTCAAGAAGAAG
ATCCTTTGATCTTTTCTACGGGGTCTGACGCTCAGTGGAACGAAAACTCACGTTAAGGGATTTTGGTCAT
GAGATTATCAAAAAGGATCTTCACCTAGATCCTTTTAAATTAAAAATGAAGTTTTAAATCAAGCCCAATC
TGAATAATGTTACAACCAATTAACCAATTCTGATTAGAAAAACTCATCGAGCATCAAATGAAACTGCAAT
TTATTCATATCAGGATTATCAATACCATATTTTTGAAAAAGCCGTTTCTGTAATGAAGGAGAAAACTCAC
CGAGGCAGTTCCATAGGATGGCAAGATCCTGGTATCGGTCTGCGATTCCGACTCGTCCAACATCAATACA
ACCTATTAATTTCCCCTCGTCAAAAATAAGGTTATCAAGTGAGAAATCACCATGAGTGACGACTGAATCC
GGTGAGAATGGCAAAAGTTTATGCATTTCTTTCCAGACTTGTTCAACAGGCCAGCCATTACGCTCGTCAT
CAAAATCACTCGCATCAACCAAACCGTTATTCATTCGTGATTGCGCCTGAGCAAGACGAAATACGCGATC
GCTGTTAAAAGGACAATTACAAACAGGAATCGAATGCAACCGGCGCAGGAACACTGCCAGCGCATCAACA
ATATTTTCACCTGAATCAGGATATTCTTCTAATACCTGGAATGCTGTTTTTCCGGGGATCGCAGTGGTGA
GTAACCATGCATCATCAGGAGTACGGATAAAATGCTTGATGGTCGGAAGAGGCATAAATTCCGTCAGCCA
GTTTAGTCTGACCATCTCATCTGTAACATCATTGGCAACGCTACCTTTGCCATGTTTCAGAAACAACTCT
GGCGCATCGGGCTTCCCATACAAGCGATAGATTGTCGCACCTGATTGCCCGACATTATCGCGAGCCCATT
TATACCCATATAAATCAGCATCCATGTTGGAATTTAATCGCGGCCTCGACGTTTCCCGTTGAATATGGCT
CATAACACCCCTTGTATTACTGTTTATGTAAGCAGACAGTTTTATTGTTCATGATGATATATTTTTATCT
TGTGCAATGTAACATCAGAGATTTTGAGACACGGGCCAGAGCTGCATCGCGCGTTTCGGTGATGACGGTG
AAAACCTCTGACACATGCAGCTCCCGGGACGGTCACAGCTTGTCTGTAAGCGGATGCCGGGAGCAGACAA
GCCCGTCAGGGCGCGTCAGCGGGTGTTGGCTGTTGTTTGTCGCATTATACGAGCGTCCAGGTTGGGATAC
CTGAAACAAAACCCATCGTACGGCCAAGGAAGTCTCCAATAACTGTGATCCACCACAAGCGCCAGGGTTT
TCCCAGTCACGACGTTGTAAAACGACGGCCAGTCATGCATAATCCGCACGCATCTGGAATAAGGAAGTGC
CATTCCGCCTGACCTCTCGAGGTCAAGAGACGGGTCTCAACCGGAGGTCGCTGTGTTTGAGCCATCAGAA
GCAGAGATCTCCCACACCCAAAAGGCCACACTGGTGTGCCTGGCCACAGGCTTCTACCCCGACCACGTGG
AGCTGAGCTGGTGGGTGAATGGGAAGGAGGTGCACAGTGGGGTCAGCACAGACCCGCAGCCCCTCAAGGA
GCAGCCCGCCCTCAATGACTCCAGATACTGCCTGAGCAGCCGCCTGAGAGTCTCGGCCACCTTCTGGCAG
AACCCCCGCAACCACTTCCGCTGTCAAGTCCAGTTCTACGGGCTCTCGGAGAATGACGAGTGGACCCAGG
ATAGGGCCAAACCTGTCACCCAGATCGTCAGCGCCGAGGCCTGGGGTAGAGCAGACTGTGGCTTCACCTC
CGAGTCTTACCAGCAAGGGGTCCTGTCTGCCACCATCCTCTATGAGATCTTGCTAGGGAAGGCCACCTTG
TATGCCGTGCTGGTCAGTGCCCTCGTGCTGATGGCCATGGTCAAGAGAAAGGATTCCAGAGGCGGAAGTG
GAGCAACCAATTTCTCCTTGCTGAAGCAGGCCGGTGACGTTGAGGAAAACCCAGGACCAATGGTCCTGAA
ATTCTCCGTGTCCATTCTTTGGATTCAGTTGGCATGGGTGAGCACCCAGCTGCTGGAGCAGAGCCCTCAG
TTTCTAAGCATCCAAGAGGGAGAAAATCTCACTGTGTACTGCAACTCCTCAAGTGTTTTTTCCAGCTTAC
AATGGTACAGACAGGAGCCTGGGGAAGGTCCTGTCCTCCTGGTGACAGTAGTTACGGGTGGAGAAGTGAA
GAAGCTGAAGAGACTAACCTTTCAGTTTGGTGATGCAAGAAAGGACAGTTCTCTCCACATCACTGCAGCC
CAGCCTGGTGATACAGGCCTCTACCTTTAGAGACCCGTCTCAGGGTACTCGAG
Features (pLannotate 1.2.2; 6 found; start..end, strand, type, name):
    245..833     -  rep_origin     ori: high-copy-number ColE1/pMB1/pBR322/pUC origin of replication
   1014..1823    -  CDS            KanR: aminoglycoside phosphotransferase; aph(3')-Ia; confers resistance to kanamycin in bacteria or G418 (Geneticin®) in eukaryotes
   1930..1971    +  CDS            rop (fragment): Rop protein, which maintains plasmids at low copy number; rop
   2160..2203    -  CDS            lacZα (fragment): LacZα fragment of β-galactosidase; lacZ fragment
   2281..2793    +  CDS            TRBC2: TRBC2_HUMAN - Also known as TCRBC2 From Homo sapiens (Human).
   2860..3177    +  CDS            TRAV27: TVA27_HUMAN - Experimental evidence at protein level: Swiss-Prot protein existence level 1. V region of the variable domain of T cell receptor (TR) alpha chain that participates in the antigen recognition (PubMed:24600447). Alpha-beta T cell receptors are antigen specific receptors which are essential to the immune response and are present on the cell surface of T lymphocytes. Recognize peptide-major histocompatibility (MH) (pMH) complexes that are displayed by antigen presenting cells (APC), a prerequisite for efficient T cell adaptive immunity against pathogens (PubMed:25493333). Binding of
