[The description below was written by a language model from this plasmid's Addgene catalogue record and pLannotate feature annotations shown in this document.]
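Description:
TRAV27 is a small bacterial parts plasmid built on the synthetic pTwist Kan High Copy v2 backbone and classed as a synthetic biology vector. It is one component in a modular system for assembling human T cell receptor genes. It replicates in E. coli from a high-copy ColE1/pUC-type origin and is selected with kanamycin through an aph(3')-Ia aminoglycoside phosphotransferase gene. The short rop and lacZα fragments in the annotation appear to be backbone remnants rather than functional elements. No eukaryotic promoter, polyadenylation signal or viral element is annotated, so the plasmid appears to be a storage and donor vector for a DNA module, not an expression construct.

The 948 bp human insert is recorded as TRBC-P2A-TRAV27. In the full-sequence annotation, a TCR beta constant region matched to TRBC2 is followed on the same strand by the TRAV27 alpha-chain variable gene segment. A short unannotated gap separates them, which is consistent with the P2A peptide named in the catalogue entry, although the feature table does not call it. P2A is a self-cleaving 2A sequence that lets two polypeptides be made from a single open reading frame. This module therefore forms the central junction of a bicistronic beta-P2A-alpha TCR cassette, joining the end of a beta chain to the start of an alpha chain that uses TRAV27.

The stated purpose is to generate TCRs via cloning, presumably by combining this piece with the remaining receptor segments, such as a beta variable region, the CDR3/J sequences and an alpha constant region. The cloning method and any flanking assembly sites are not stated in the record. The associated work concerns scalable TCR synthesis and screening for antigen reactivity mapping.
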