Addgene plasmid #237985: TRAV27
Purpose: Encodes TRAV27 allele, P2A, and TRBC to generate TCRs via cloning
Depositing lab: Michael Birnbaum. Depositing organization: Massachusetts Institute of Technology. Publication: Scalable TCR synthesis and screening enable antigen reactivity mapping in vitiligo. Gaglione SA, Mukkamala RS, Krishna C, Smith BE, Wadsworth MH 2nd, Jelinsky SA, Perez CR, Schmidt-Hong L, Katz EL, Gellatly KJ, Ali LR, Shen J, Holec PV, Zhao QH, Chan AO, Xu EJK, Kravarik KM, Guzova JA, Dobson CS, Singh H, Garber M, Dougan M, Dougan SK, Harris JE, Winkler A, Birnbaum ME. Immunity. 2026 Feb 10;59(2):477-493.e9. doi: 10.1016/j.immuni.2026.01.001. Epub 2026 Jan 28. PubMed 41610844.
Backbone
  Vector backbone: pTwist Kan High Copy v2
  Backbone manufacturer: Twist
  Backbone size w/o insert (bp): 2255
  Vector type: Synthetic Biology
Growth in bacteria
  Bacterial resistance: Kanamycin, 50 μg/mL
  Growth temperature: 37°C
  Growth strain: DH5alpha
  Copy number: High Copy
Gene/Insert
  Gene/Insert name: TRBC-P2A-TRAV27
  Species: H. sapiens (human)
  Insert size (bp): 948
  Mutation: None
  Entrez Gene: TRAV27 (a.k.a. TCRAV10S1, TCRAV27S1)
  Cloning method: Unknown
Terms and licenses: Academic/Nonprofit Terms; Industry Terms: Not Available to Industry
Depositor comments: Please visit https://doi.org/10.1101/2025.04.24.649726 for bioRxiv preprint.
How to cite: TRAV27 was a gift from Michael Birnbaum (Addgene plasmid # 237985 ; http://n2t.net/addgene:237985 ; RRID:Addgene_237985)
